>Addgene plasmid #212892 | pCYP59 | addgene full sequence | sequence record 424231 | Addgene NGS Result
ACTGACTCGCTGCACGAGGCAGACCTCAGCGCTAGCGGAGTGTATACTGGCTTACTATGTTGGCACTGAT
GAGGGTGTCAGTGAAGTGCTTCATGTGGCAGGAGAAAAAAGGCTGCACCGGTGCGTCAGCAGAATATGTG
ATACAGGATATATTCCGCTTCCTCGCTCACTGACTCGCTACGCTCGGTCGTTCGACTGCGGCGAGCGGAA
ATGGCTTACGAACGGGGCGGAGATTTCCTGGAAGATGCCAGGAAGATACTTAACAGGGAAGTGAGAGGGC
CGCGGCAAAGCCGTTTTTCCATAGGCTCCGCCCCCCTGACAAGCATCACGAAATCTGACGCTCAAATCAG
TGGTGGCGAAACCCGACAGGACTATAAAGATACCAGGCGTTTCCCCCTGGCGGCTCCCTCGTGCGCTCTC
CTGTTCCTGCCTTTCGGTTTACCGGTGTCATTCCGCTGTTATGGCCGCGTTTGTCTCATTCCACGCCTGA
CACTCAGTTCCGGGTAGGCAGTTCGCTCCAAGCTGGACTGTATGCACGAACCCCCCGTTCAGTCCGACCG
CTGCGCCTTATCCGGTAACTATCGTCTTGAGTCCAACCCGGAAAGACATGCAAAAGCACCACTGGCAGCA
GCCACTGGTAATTGATTTAGAGGAGTTAGTCTTGAAGTCATGCGCCGGTTAAGGCTAAACTGAAAGGACA
AGTTTTGGTGACTGCGCTCCTCCAAGCCAGTTACCTCGGTTCAAAGAGTTGGTAGCTCAGAGAACCTTCG
AAAAACCGCCCTGCAAGGCGGTTTTTTCGTTTTCAGAGCAAGAGATTACGCGCAGACCAAAACGATCTCA
AGAAGATCATCTTATTAAGGGGTCTGACGCTCAGTGGAACGAAAAATCAATCTAAAGTATATATGAGTAA
ACTTGGTCTGACAGTTACCTTAGAAAAACTCATCGAGCATCAAATGAAACTGCAATTTATTCATATCAGG
ATTATCAATACCATATTTTTGAAAAAGCCGTTTCTGTAATGAAGGAGAAAACTCACCGAGGCAGTTCCAT
AGGATGGCAAGATCCTGGTATCGGTCTGCGATTCCGACTCGTCCAACATCAATACAACCTATTAATTTCC
CCTCGTCAAAAATAAGGTTATCAAGTGAGAAATCACCATGAGTGACGACTGAATCCGGTGAGAATGGCAA
AAGCTTATGCATTTCTTTCCAGACTTGTTCAACAGGCCAGCCATTACGCTCGTCATCAAAATCACTCGCA
TCAACCAAACCGTTATTCATTCGTGATTGCGCCTGAGCGAGACGAAATACGCGATCGCTGTTAAAAGGAC
AATTACAAACAGGAATCGAATGCAACCGGCGCAGGAACACTGCCAGCGCATCAACAATATTTTCACCTGA
ATCAGGATATTCTTCTAATACCTGGAATGCTGTTTTCCCGGGGATCGCAGTGGTGAGTAACCATGCATCA
TCAGGAGTACGGATAAAATGCTTGATGGTCGGAAGAGGCATAAATTCCGTCAGCCAGTTTAGTCTGACCA
TCTCATCTGTAACATCATTGGCAACGCTACCTTTGCCATGTTTCAGAAACAACTCTGGCGCATCGGGCTT
CCCATACAATCGATAGATTGTCGCACCTGATTGCCCGACATTATCGCGAGCCCATTTATACCCATATAAA
TCAGCATCCATGTTGGAATTTAATCGCGGCCTGGAGCAAGACGTTTCCCGTTGAATATGGCTCATAACAC
CCCTTGTATTACTGTTTATGTAAGCAGACAGTTTTATTGTTCATGATGATATATTTTTATCTTGTGCAAT
GTACATCAGAGATTTTGAGACACAACCAATTATTGAAGGCCTCCCTAACGGGGGGCCTTTTTTTGTTTCT
GGTCTCCCAAGCGCTTAACGATCGTTGGCTGAACAAACAGACAATCTGGTCTGTTTGTATTATGGAAAAT
TTTTCTGTATAATAGATTCAACAAACAGACAATCTGGTCTGTTTGTATTATCAGCGGTCAACGCATGTGC
TTTGCGTTCTGATGAGACAGTGATGTCGAAACCGCCTCTACAAATAATTTTGTTTAGTAGGGACGTATAA
CCCAAATCCGGCGGGAGAGATTTTATGAAGGAAGTGATCGCGGTGAAAGAAATAACCCGTTTTAAAACGC
GTACTGAAGAATTTTCGCCCTACGCTTGGTGCAAACGTATGCTTGAAAACGACCCTGTTAGCTATCATGA
AGGCACGGATACTTGGAACGTGTTTAAATATGAGGATGTGAAACGCGTACTGAGTGACTATAAACATTTT
AGCTCTGTTAGAAAACGTACTACCATCAGTGTCGGGACGGACTCGGAAGAAGGTTCCGTGCCAGAGAAAA
TCCAGATTACGGAAAGCGACCCACCGGATCATCGCAAACGCCGGAGTCTGTTGGCCGCGGCCTTCACCCC
CAGATCTCTGCAGAACTGGGAACCTCGCATCCAAGAAATCGCCGATGAACTGATTGGTCAGATGGATGGC
GGAACAGAGATTGATATAGTGGCCAGCCTGGCCAGCCCTTTACCGATTATCGTAATGGCCGACCTGATGG
GCGTGCCGAGCAAAGACCGCCTGCTGTTTAAGAAGTGGGTGGATACCCTGTTTCTGCCGTTTGATCGCGA
GAAACAAGAAGAGGTGGATAAACTGAAGCAAGTCGCGGCCAAAGAATATTATCAGTATCTCTATCCGATC
GTGGTTCAAAAGCGACTGAACCCTGCAGACGACATCATTTCTGACTTGCTGAAAAGCGAAGTTGATGGAG
AGATGTTCACCGATGACGAGGTGGTGCGCACTACGATGCTTATCTTAGGTGCTGGTGTGGAAACTACGTC
ACACCTCCTGGCGAACAGCTTTTATAGCCTGCTGTACGACGATAAAGAAGTTTACCAAGAATTGCATGAG
AACTTAGATCTGGTCCCGCAGGCGGTCGAGGAAATGTTACGCTTCCGTTTCAACTTGATTAAGCTGGACC
GTACGGTCAAAGAAGATAATGATCTCCTGGGCGTTGAGCTGAAAGAAGGTGATTCCGTCGTCGTCTGGAT
GAGCGCCGCGAATATGGATGAGGAGATGTTCGAGGACCCGTTTACTCTGAATATCCATCGACCTAACAAC
AAGAAACACCTGACCTTTGGCAATGGTCCGCATTTCTGTCTGGGTGCGCCCTTAGCAAGACTCGAAGCCA
AAATCGCCCTGACCGCGTTCCTCAAGAAATTTAAACATATTGAAGCAGTGCCTAGCTTTCAGCTGGAAGA
GAATTTAACCGACTCGGCTACGGGCCAGACGCTGACCTCACTGCCTCTGAAAGCAAGTCGTATGTGAGGA
TGAGCTCTACAAATAAGCAGAGGTGGTTGTGTTGCGAAAAAAAAAAAAAAACACCCTAACGGGTGTTTTT
TTTTTTTTGGTGTCCCCACGTGTGGCGCTGGAGACCGTCCAATGGCGGCGCGCCATCGAATGGTGCAAAA
CCTTTCGCGGTATGGCATGATAGCGCCCGGAAGAGAGTCAATTCAGGGTGGTGAATATGAGCCCGAAACG
TCGTACCCAGGCAGAACGTGCAATGGAAACCCAGGGTAAACTGATTGCAGCAGCACTGGGTGTTCTGCGT
GAAAAAGGTTATGCAGGTTTTCGTATTGCAGATGTTCCGGGTGCAGCCGGTGTTAGCCGTGGTGCACAGA
GCCATCATTTTCCGACCAAACTGGAACTGCTGCTGGCAACCTTTGAATGGCTGTATGAGCAGATTACCGA
ACGTAGCCGTGCACGTCTGGCAAAACTGAAACCGGAAGATGATGTTATTCAGCAGATGCTGGATGATGCA
GCAGATTTTTTTCTGGATGATGATTTTAGCATCGGCCTGGATCTGATTGTTGCAGCAGATCGTGATCCGG
CACTGCGTGAAGGTATTCTGCGTACCGTTGAACGTAATCGTTTTGTTGTTGAAGATATGTGGCTGGGTGT
GCTGGTGAGCCGTGGTCTGAGCCGTGATGATGCCGAAGATATTCTGTGGCTGATTTTTAACAGCGTTCGT
GGTCTGACAGTTCGTAGCCTGTGGCAGAAAGATAAAGAACGTTTTGAACGTGTGCGTAATAGCACCCTGG
AAATTGCACGTGAACGTTATGCAAAATTCAAACGTTGATAAGGATCCTAATTGGTAACGAATCAGACAAT
TGACGGCTCGAGGGAGTAGCATAGGGTTTGCAGAATCCCTGCTTCGTCCATTTGACAGGCACATTATGCA
TCGATGATAAGCTGTCAAACATGAGCAGATCCTCTACGCCGGACGCATCGTGGCCGGCATCACCGGCGCC
ACAGGTGCGGTTGCTGGCGCCTATATCGCCGACATCACCGATGGGGAAGATCGGGCTCGCCACTTCGGGC
TCATGAGCAAATATTTTATCTGAGGTGCTTCCTCGCTC
Features (pLannotate 1.2.2; 13 found; start..end, strand, type, name):
     28..54      +  misc_feature   bom (fragment): basis of mobility region from pBR322
    153..208     -  rep_origin     RSF ori (fragment): Plasmids containing the RSF 1030 origin of replication can be propagated in E. coli cells that contain additional plasmids with compatible origins.
    296..841     -  rep_origin     p15A ori: Plasmids containing the medium-copy-number p15A origin of replication can be propagated in E. coli cells that contain a second plasmid with the ColE1 origin.
    930..1745    -  CDS            KanR: aminoglycoside phosphotransferase; aph(3')-Ia; confers resistance to kanamycin in bacteria or G418 (Geneticin®) in eukaryotes
   1922..1949    +  protein_bind   CuO: CymR-binding P2 operator sequence from the p-cmt operon of Pseudomonas putida (Mullick et al., 2006) CymR
   1980..2007    +  protein_bind   CuO: CymR-binding P2 operator sequence from the p-cmt operon of Pseudomonas putida (Mullick et al., 2006) CymR
   2011..2066    +  ncRNA          Hammerhead 3: Accession: RF00008 - Hammerhead ribozyme (type III)
   2125..3354    +  CDS            cyp106A2: CPXM_BACME - Experimental evidence at protein level: Swiss-Prot protein existence level 1. Has the capacity to hydroxylate certain steroids in the 15- beta position. Also hydroxylates progesterone in the 11-alpha and 9- beta position. From Bacillus megaterium.
   3483..3556    +  promoter       lacIq promoter (fragment): lacI (mutant); In the lacIq allele, a single base change in the promoter boosts expression of the lacI gene about 10-fold.
   3557..4165    +  CDS            cymR: CYMR_PSEPU - Experimental evidence at transcript level: Swiss-Prot protein existence level 2. Involved in the repression of the cym and cmt operons which are responsible of the p-cymene degradation. From Pseudomonas putida (Arthrobacter siderocapsulatus).
   4270..4288    -  promoter       tet promoter (fragment): E. coli promoter for tetracycline efflux protein gene
   4298..4418    +  CDS            TcR (fragment): tetracycline efflux protein; tet; confers resistance to tetracycline
   4437..11      -  rep_origin     RSF ori (fragment) (across the origin): Plasmids containing the RSF 1030 origin of replication can be propagated in E. coli cells that contain additional plasmids with compatible origins.
