[The description below was written by a language model from this plasmid's Addgene catalogue record and pLannotate feature annotations shown in this document.]
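Description:
pCYP59 is a 4,448-nt bacterial expression plasmid built on the pCYP backbone for cumate-inducible production of a cytochrome P450 from Priestia (formerly Bacillus) megaterium in Escherichia coli. It is selected with kanamycin through an aph(3')-Ia (KanR) gene. The only complete replication origin annotated is p15A, which is compatible with ColE1-type plasmids and is usually considered medium copy, although the catalogue entry lists the plasmid as high copy. Short fragments matching the RSF origin, the pBR322 bom region, and the tet promoter and tetracycline resistance gene are also detected. These appear to be backbone remnants rather than functional parts.

The insert is a codon-optimized, synthesized coding sequence that the annotation identifies as cyp106A2, a P450 known to hydroxylate certain steroids, for example at the 15-beta position. The catalogue describes it as an "LRD-modifying" enzyme but does not expand the abbreviation. Expression is driven by the PcymRC promoter, which in the feature table corresponds to two CuO operator sites bound by the CymR repressor from Pseudomonas putida. CymR is encoded on the same plasmid downstream of the P450 gene, behind a fragment of the lacIq promoter, so the regulatory circuit is self-contained: CymR represses transcription until cumate relieves operator binding. A type III hammerhead ribozyme sits between the operators and the P450 coding sequence. Elements like this are commonly used as insulators, cleaving the 5' leader so that translation is less dependent on promoter context.

According to the associated publication title, the plasmid belongs to a set used for screening terpenoids and their modifying P450s in a redox-proficient E. coli strain. No redox partner proteins are annotated on this plasmid.
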