Addgene plasmid #212892: pCYP59
Purpose: Expresses the Priestia megaterium LRD-modifying cytochrome P450 enzyme
Depositing lab: Christopher Voigt. Depositing organization: Massachusetts Institute of Technology. Publication: Design of a redox-proficient Escherichia coli for screening terpenoids and modifying cytochrome P450s. Lin GM, Voigt CA. Nature Catalysis. 6, 1016–1029 (2023). https://doi.org/10.1038/s41929-023-01049-5.
Backbone
  Vector backbone: pCYP
  Vector type: Bacterial Expression
Growth in bacteria
  Bacterial resistance: Kanamycin, 50 μg/mL
  Growth temperature: 37°C
  Growth strain: DH5alpha
  Copy number: High Copy
Gene/Insert
  Gene/Insert name: cytochrome P450 (alt name: Uniprot ID: Q06069)
  Species: Priestia megaterium
  Promoter: PcymRC
  Cloning method: Unknown
Resource information
  A portion of this plasmid was derived from a plasmid made by: codon optimized and synthesized by vendors
Terms and licenses: Academic/Nonprofit Terms; Industry Terms: Not Available to Industry
How to cite: pCYP59 was a gift from Christopher Voigt (Addgene plasmid # 212892 ; http://n2t.net/addgene:212892 ; RRID:Addgene_212892)
